>Addgene plasmid #152910 | pGBW-m4133798 | depositor full sequence | sequence record 295922 | Full Sequence
CACCATGGCAGATTCCAACGGTACTATTACCGTTGAAGAGCTTAAAAAGCTCCTTGAACAATGGAACCTA
GTAATAGGTTTCCTATTCCTTACATGGATTTGTCTTCTACAATTTGCCTATGCCAACAGGAATAGGTTTT
TGTATATAATTAAGTTAATTTTCCTCTGGCTGTTATGGCCAGTAACTTTAGCTTGTTTTGTGCTTGCTGC
TGTTTACAGAATAAATTGGATCACCGGTGGAATTGCTATCGCAATGGCTTGTCTTGTAGGCTTGATGTGG
CTCAGCTACTTCATTGCTTCTTTCAGACTGTTTGCGCGTACGCGTTCCATGTGGTCATTCAATCCAGAAA
CTAACATTCTTCTCAACGTGCCACTCCATGGCACTATTCTGACCAGACCGCTTCTAGAAAGTGAACTCGT
AATCGGAGCTGTGATCCTTCGTGGACATCTTCGTATTGCTGGACACCATCTAGGACGCTGTGACATCAAG
GACCTGCCTAAAGAAATCACTGTTGCTACATCACGAACGCTTTCTTATTACAAATTGGGAGCTTCGCAGC
GTGTAGCAGGTGACTCAGGTTTTGCTGCATACAGTCGCTACAGGATTGGCAACTATAAATTAAACACAGA
CCATTCCAGTAGCAGTGACAATATTGCTTTGCTTGTACAGGAAAACCTTTACTTTCAGTCGGGACGGCGA
ATCCCGGGGCTGATAAATCCCTGGAAAAGGAGATGGAAGAAGAACTTTATTGCAGTGTCTGCGGCTAACC
GGTTCAAAAAGATCAGTTCAAGCGGCGCCCTAGATTACGACATTCCTACGACCGCCTCCGAGAATCTCTA
TTTCCAGGGTGAATTTGGCTTGGCACAACATGACGAGGCCGTCGATAACAAGTTTAATAAAGAACAGCAG
AACGCTTTCTATGAGATCCTTCACTTACCAAATCTGAACGAAGAGCAACGCAACGCTTTCATTCAGAGCC
TGAAAGACGATCCCTCGCAGTCTGCAAATCTCCTGGCCGAAGCCAAGAAGCTGAATGACGCACAGGCTCC
AAAAGTTGATAACAAGTTTAACAAGGAGCAGCAGAATGCTTTCTACGAGATATTGCACCTTCCTAATCTG
AATGAGGAACAAAGAAATGCATTTATCCAGTCCCTAAAAGACGATCCATCACAGAGTGCCAACCTGCTTG
CGGAAGCCAAAAAGCTCAATGATGCCCAGGCCCCGAAAGTAGACGCGAACCATCAATAAGCTAGCTTGAC
TGACTGAGATACAGCGTACCTTCAGCTCACAGACATGATAAGATACATTGATGAGTTTGGACAAACCACA
ACTAGAATGCAGTGAAAAAAATGCTTTATTTGTGAAATTTGTGATGCTATTGCTTTATTTGTAACCATTA
TAAGCTGCAATAAACAAGTTAACAACAACAATTGCATTCATTTTATGTTTCAGGTTCAGGGGGAGGTGTG
GGAGGTTTTTTAAAGCAAGTAAAACCTCTACAAATGTGGTATTGGCCCATCTCTATCGGTATCGTAGCAT
AACCCCTTGGGGCCTCTAAACGGGTCTTGAGGGGTTTTTTGTGCCCCTCGGGCCGGATTGCTATCTACCG
GCATTGGCGCAGAAAAAAATGCCTGATGCGACGCTGCGCGTCTTATACTCCCACATATGCCAGATTCAGC
AACGGATACGGCTTCCCCAACTTGCCCACTTCCATACGTGTCCTCCTTACCAGAAATTTATCCTTAAGGT
CGTCAGCTATCCTGCAGGCGATCTCTCGATTTCGATCAAGACATTCCTTTAATGGTCTTTTCTGGACACC
ACTAGGGGTCAGAAGTAGTTCATCAAACTTTCTTCCCTCCCTAATCTCATTGGTTACCTTGGGCTATCGA
AACTTAATTAACCAGTCAAGTCAGCTACTTGGCGAGATCGACTTGTCTGGGTTTCGACTACGCTCAGAAT
TGCGTCAGTCAAGTTCGATCTGGTCCTTGCTATTGCACCCGTTCTCCGATTACGAGTTTCATTTAAATCA
TGTGAGCAAAAGGCCAGCAAAAGGCCAGGAACCGTAAAAAGGCCGCGTTGCTGGCGTTTTTCCATAGGCT
CCGCCCCCCTGACGAGCATCACAAAAATCGACGCTCAAGTCAGAGGTGGCGAAACCCGACAGGACTATAA
AGATACCAGGCGTTTCCCCCTGGAAGCTCCCTCGTGCGCTCTCCTGTTCCGACCCTGCCGCTTACCGGAT
ACCTGTCCGCCTTTCTCCCTTCGGGAAGCGTGGCGCTTTCTCATAGCTCACGCTGTAGGTATCTCAGTTC
GGTGTAGGTCGTTCGCTCCAAGCTGGGCTGTGTGCACGAACCCCCCGTTCAGCCCGACCGCTGCGCCTTA
TCCGGTAACTATCGTCTTGAGTCCAACCCGGTAAGACACGACTTATCGCCACTGGCAGCAGCCACTGGTA
ACAGGATTAGCAGAGCGAGGTATGTAGGCGGTGCTACAGAGTTCTTGAAGTGGTGGCCTAACTACGGCTA
CACTAGAAGAACAGTATTTGGTATCTGCGCTCTGCTGAAGCCAGTTACCTTCGGAAAAAGAGTTGGTAGC
TCTTGATCCGGCAAACAAACCACCGCTGGTAGCGGTGGTTTTTTTGTTTGCAAGCAGCAGATTACGCGCA
GAAAAAAAGGATCTCAAGAAGATCCTTTGATCTTTTCTACGGGGTCTGACGCTCAGTGGAACGAAAACTC
ACGTTAAGGGATTTTGGTCATGAGATTATCAAAAAGGATCTTCACCTAGATCCTTTTAAATTAAAAATGA
AGTTTTAAATCAATCTAAAGTATATATGAGTAAACTTGGTCTGACAGTTACCAATGCTTAATCAGTGAGG
CACCTATCTCAGCGATCTGTCTATTTCGTTCATCCATAGTTGCATTTAAATTTCCGAACTCTCCAAGGCC
CTCGTCGGAAAATCTTCAAACCTTTCGTCCGATCCATCTTGCAGGCTACCTCTCGAACGAACTATCGCAA
GTCTCTTGGCCGGCCTTGCGCCTTGGCTATTGCTTGGCAGCGCCTATCGCCAGGTATTACTCCAATCCCG
AATATCCGAGATCGGGATCACCCGAGAGAAGTTCAACCTACATCCTCAATCCCGATCTATCCGAGATCCG
AGGAATATCGAAATCGGGGCGCGCCTGGCCTCCGCGCCGGGTTTTGGCGCCTCCCGCGGGCGCCCCCCTC
GTCACGGCGAGCGCTGCCACGTCAGACGAAGGGCGCAGGAGCGTCCTGATCCTTCCGCCCGGACGCTCAG
GACAGCGGCCCGCTGCTCATAAGACTCGGCCTTAGAACCCCAGTATCAGCAGAAGGACATTTTAGGACGG
GACTTGGGTGACTCTAGGGCACTGGTTTTCTTTCCAGAGAGCGGAACAGGCGAGGAAAAGTAGTCCCTTC
TCGGCGATTCTGCGGAGGGATCTCCGTGGGGCGGTGAACGCCGATGATTATATAAGGACGCGCCGGGTGT
GGCACAGCTAGTTCCGTCGCAGCCGGGATTTGGGTCGCGGTTCTTGTTTGTGGATCGCTGTGATCGTCAC
TTGGTGAGTAGCGGGCTGCTGGGCTGGCCGGGGCTTTCGTGGCCGCCGGGCCGCTCGGTGGGACGGAAGC
GTGTGGAGAGACCGCCAAGGGCTGTAGTCTGGGTCCGCGAGCAAGGTTGCCCTGAACTGGGGGTTGGGGG
GAGCGCAGCAAAATGGCGGCTGTTCCCGAGTCTTGAATGGAAGACGCTTGTGAGGCGGGCTGTGAGGTCG
TTGAAACAAGGTGGGGGGCATGGTGGGCGGCAAGAACCCAAGGTCTTGAGCCCTTCGCTAATGCGGGAAA
GCTCTTATTCGGGTGAGATGGGCTGGGCACCATCTGGGGACCCTGACGTGAAGTTTGTCACTGACTGGAG
AACTCGGTTTGTCGTCTGTTGCGGGGGCGGCAGTTATGGCGGTGCCGTTGGGCAGTGCACCCGTACCTTT
GGGAGCGCGCGCCCTCGTCGTGTCGTGACGTCACCCGTTCTGTTGGCTTATAATGCAGGGTGGGGCCACC
TGCCGGTAGGTGTGCGGTAGGCTTTTCTCCGTCGCAGGACGCAGGGTTCGGGCCTAGGGTAGGCTCTCCT
GAATCGACAGGCGCCGGACCTCTGGTGAGGGGAGGGATAAGTGAGGCGTCAGTTTCTTTGGTCGGTTTTA
TGTACCTATCTTCTTAAGTAGCTGAAGCTCCGGTTTTGAACTATGCGCTCGGGGTTGGCGAGTGTGTTTT
GTGAAGTTTTTTAGGCACCTTTTGAAATGTAATCATTTGGGTCAATATGTAATTTTCAGTGTTAGACTTG
TAAATTGTCCGCTAAATTCTGGCCGTTTTTGGCTTTTTTGTTAGACAACATGACCGAGTACAAGCCCACG
GTGCGCCTCGCCACCCGCGACGACGTCCCCAGGGCCGTACGCACCCTCGCCGCCGCGTTCGCCGACTACC
CCGCCACGCGCCACACCGTCGATCCGGACCGCCACATCGAGCGGGTCACCGAGCTGCAAGAACTCTTCCT
CACGCGCGTCGGGCTCGACATCGGCAAGGTGTGGGTCGCGGACGACGGCGCCGCGGTGGCGGTCTGGACC
ACGCCGGAGAGCGTCGAAGCGGGGGCGGTGTTCGCCGAGATCGGCCCGCGCATGGCCGAGTTGAGCGGTT
CCCGGCTGGCCGCGCAGCAACAGATGGAGGGCCTCCTGGCGCCGCACCGGCCCAAGGAGCCCGCGTGGTT
CCTGGCCACCGTCGGCGTCTCGCCCGACCACCAGGGCAAGGGTCTGGGCAGCGCCGTCGTGCTCCCCGGA
GTGGAGGCCGCCGAGCGCGCCGGGGTGCCCGCCTTCCTGGAGACCTCCGCGCCCCGCAACCTCCCCTTCT
ACGAGCGGCTCGGCTTCACCGTCACCGCCGACGTCGAGGTGCCCGAAGGACCGCGCACCTGGTGCATGAC
CCGCAAGCCCGGTGCCTAGGCTAGTATGTAAGCCTAGTCTTAGATAATAAAATCGCTATCCATCGAAGAT
GGATGTGTGTTGGTTTTTTGTGTGTGTAACGCTAGGCGCGCCTGGTGTACCGAGAACGATCCTCTCAGTG
CGAGTCTCGACGATCCATATCGTTGCTTGGCAGTCAGCCAGTCGGAATCCAGCTTGGGACCCAGGAAGTC
CAATCGTCAGATATTGTACTCAAGCCTGGTCACGGCAGCGTACCGATCTGTTTAAACCTAGATATTGATA
GTCTGATCGGTCAACGTATAATCGAGTCCTAGCTTTTGCAAACATCTATCAAGAGACAGGATCAGCAGGA
GGCTTTCGCATGAGTATTCAACATTTCCGTGTCGCCCTTATTCCCTTTTTTGCGGCATTTTGCCTTCCTG
TTTTTGCTCACCCAGAAACGCTGGTGAAAGTAAAAGATGCTGAAGATCAGTTGGGTGCGCGAGTGGGTTA
CATCGAACTGGATCTCAACAGCGGTAAGATCCTTGAGAGTTTTCGCCCCGAAGAACGCTTTCCAATGATG
AGCACTTTTAAAGTTCTGCTATGTGGCGCGGTATTATCCCGTATTGACGCCGGGCAAGAGCAACTCGGTC
GCCGCATACACTATTCTCAGAATGACTTGGTTGAGTATTCACCAGTCACAGAAAAGCATCTTACGGATGG
CATGACAGTAAGAGAATTATGCAGTGCTGCCATAACCATGAGTGATAACACTGCGGCCAACTTACTTCTG
ACAACGATTGGAGGACCGAAGGAGCTAACCGCTTTTTTGCACAACATGGGGGATCATGTAACTCGCCTTG
ATCGTTGGGAACCGGAGCTGAATGAAGCCATACCAAACGACGAGCGTGACACCACGATGCCTGTAGCAAT
GGCAACAACCTTGCGTAAACTATTAACTGGCGAACTACTTACTCTAGCTTCCCGGCAACAGTTGATAGAC
TGGATGGAGGCGGATAAAGTTGCAGGACCACTTCTGCGCTCGGCCCTTCCGGCTGGCTGGTTTATTGCTG
ATAAATCTGGAGCCGGTGAGCGTGGGTCTCGCGGTATCATTGCAGCACTGGGGCCAGATGGTAAGCCCTC
CCGTATCGTAGTTATCTACACGACGGGGAGTCAGGCAACTATGGATGAACGAAATAGACAGATCGCTGAG
ATAGGTGCCTCACTGATTAAGCATTGGTAACCGATTCTAGGTGCATTGGCGCAGAAAAAAATGCCTGATG
CGACGCTGCGCGTCTTATACTCCCACATATGCCAGATTCAGCAACGGATACGGCTTCCCCAACTTGCCCA
CTTCCATACGTGTCCTCCTTACCAGAAATTTATCCTTAAGATCGTTTAAACTCGACTCTGGCTCTATCGA
ATCTCCGTCGTTTCGAGCTTACGCGAACAGCCGTGGCGCTCATTTGCTCGTCGGGCATCGAATCTCGTCA
GCTATCGTCAGCTTACCTTTTTGGCAGCGATCGCGGCTCCCGACATCTTGGACCATTAGCTCCACAGGTA
TCTTCTTCCCTCTAGTGGTCATAACAGCAGCTTCAGCTACCTCTCAATTCAAAAAACCCCTCAAGACCCG
TTTAGAGGCCCCAAGGGGTTATGCTATCAATCGTTGCGTTACACACACAAAAAACCAACACACATCCATC
TTCGATGGATAGCGATTTTATTATCTAACTGCTGATCGAGTGTAGCCAGATCTAGTAATCAATTACGGGG
TCATTAGTTCATAGCCCATATATGGAGTTCCGCGTTACATAACTTACGGTAAATGGCCCGCCTGGCTGAC
CGCCCAACGACCCCCGCCCATTGACGTCAATAATGACGTATGTTCCCATAGTAACGCCAATAGGGACTTT
CCATTGACGTCAATGGGTGGAGTATTTACGGTAAACTGCCCACTTGGCAGTACATCAAGTGTATCATATG
CCAAGTACGCCCCCTATTGACGTCAATGACGGTAAATGGCCCGCCTGGCATTATGCCCAGTACATGACCT
TATGGGACTTTCCTACTTGGCAGTACATCTACGTATTAGTCATCGCTATTACCATGCTGATGCGGTTTTG
GCAGTACATCAATGGGCGTGGATAGCGGTTTGACTCACGGGGATTTCCAAGTCTCCACCCCATTGACGTC
AATGGGAGTTTGTTTTGGCACCAAAATCAACGGGACTTTCCAAAATGTCGTAACAACTCCGCCCCATTGA
CGCAAATGGGCGGTAGGCGTGTACGGTGGGAGGTCTATATAAGCAGAGCTGGTTTAGTGAACCGTCAGAT
CAGATCTTTGTCGATCCTACCATCCACTCGACACACCCGCCAGCGGCCGC
Features (pLannotate 1.2.2; 21 found; start..end, strand, type, name):
      5..670     +  CDS            VME1_SARS2: Experimental evidence at protein level: Swiss-Prot protein existence level 1. Component of the viral envelope that plays a central role in virus morphogenesis and assembly via its interactions with other viral proteins (By similarity). Regulates the localization of S protein at cis-Golgi, the place of virus budding (PubMed:33229438). May act by binding cytoplasmic c-terminus of S (PubMed:33229438). From Severe acute respiratory syndrome coronavirus 2 (2019-nCoV) (SARS-CoV-2).
    725..802     +  CDS            MYLK2 (fragment): MYLK2_HUMAN - Experimental evidence at protein level: Swiss-Prot protein existence level 1. Implicated in the level of global muscle contraction and cardiac function. Phosphorylates a specific serine in the N-terminus of a myosin light chain. From Homo sapiens (Human).
    884..1234    +  CDS            spa (fragment): SPA_STAAU - Experimental evidence at protein level: Swiss-Prot protein existence level 1. Plays a role in the inhibition of the host innate and adaptive immune responses. Possesses five immunoglobulin-binding domains that capture both the fragment crystallizable region (Fc region) and the Fab region (part of Ig that identifies antigen) of immunoglobulins (By similarity). In turn, Staphylococcus aureus is protected from phagocytic killing via inhibition of Ig Fc region. In addition, the host elicited B-cell response is prevented due to a decrease of antibody-secreting cell proliferation that en
   1299..1420    -  polyA_signal   SV40 poly(A) signal: SV40 polyadenylation signal
   1443..1512    -  CDS            large T antigen (fragment): large T antigen from SV40 (simian virus 40)
   1535..1581    +  terminator     T7 terminator: transcription terminator for bacteriophage T7 RNA polymerase
   1611..1747    +  terminator     rrnG terminator: transcription terminator from the E. coli ribosomal RNA rrnG operon (Albrechtsen et al., 1991)
   1792..1863    +  misc_feature   3' β-globin insulator: insulator downstream of the human β-globin locus (Farrell et al., 2002)
   2089..2677    -  rep_origin     ori: high-copy-number ColE1/pMB1/pBR322/pUC origin of replication
   2849..2913    -  CDS            bla(M) (fragment): β-lactamase lacking the signal sequence; bla(M); allows cytosolic expression of β-lactamase
   3177..4386    +  promoter       UbC promoter: human ubiquitin C promoter
   4390..4987    +  CDS            PuroR (fragment): puromycin N-acetyltransferase; pac from Streptomyces; confers resistance to puromycin
   5016..5064    +  polyA_signal   poly(A) signal: synthetic polyadenylation signal
   5330..6190    +  CDS            AmpR: β-lactamase; bla; confers resistance to ampicillin, carbenicillin, and related antibiotics
   6203..6339    +  terminator     rrnG terminator: transcription terminator from the E. coli ribosomal RNA rrnG operon (Albrechtsen et al., 1991)
   6484..6555    +  misc_feature   5' β-globin insulator: insulator upstream of the human β-globin locus (Farrell et al., 2002)
   6560..6606    -  terminator     T7 terminator: transcription terminator for bacteriophage T7 RNA polymerase
   6624..6672    -  polyA_signal   poly(A) signal: synthetic polyadenylation signal
   6753..7056    +  enhancer       CMV enhancer: human cytomegalovirus immediate early enhancer
   7129..7146    -  promoter       CMV promoter (fragment): human cytomegalovirus (CMV) immediate early promoter
   7209..7260    +  promoter       CMVd2 promoter: truncated human cytomegalovirus (CMV) immediate early promoter that yields moderately reduced expression relative to the full-length promoter
