[The description below was written by a language model from this plasmid's Addgene catalogue record and pLannotate feature annotations shown in this document.]
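Description:
pGBW-m4133798 is a mammalian expression plasmid carrying the wild-type membrane (M) glycoprotein of SARS-CoV-2, built on the pTwist_CMV_Puro_6 backbone. In bacteria it replicates from a high-copy ColE1/pUC-type origin and is selected through a β-lactamase (AmpR) gene conferring ampicillin resistance. For selection in mammalian cells it carries a separate cassette in which the human ubiquitin C promoter drives puromycin N-acetyltransferase, followed by a synthetic polyadenylation signal.

The M coding sequence lies immediately downstream of the CMV immediate-early enhancer and promoter elements, which sit at the end of the linearised map and read across the numbering origin into the insert. The catalogue lists a C-terminal, backbone-encoded tag described as a cleavable TEV site plus a TAP tag. This fits the annotation, which finds a short fragment matching myosin light chain kinase (typical of a calmodulin-binding peptide) and a fragment of Staphylococcus aureus protein A with its immunoglobulin-binding domains just after M. The TEV site itself is not annotated in the feature table. Together these modules are the classic components of a tandem affinity purification tag, allowing sequential capture on IgG and calmodulin resins with protease release between steps. An SV40 polyadenylation signal follows the fusion, although it is annotated on the opposite strand. The expression unit is flanked by bacterial and T7 transcription terminators and by short β-globin insulator elements, which help isolate it from neighbouring transcription.

The record supports use for transient or puromycin-selected expression of tagged M protein in mammalian cells. The tag design suggests affinity purification and study of viral–host protein interactions, though the record does not state this.
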