Addgene plasmid #152910: pGBW-m4133798
Purpose: Mammalian expression plasmid for SARS-CoV-2 M (membrane)
Depositing lab: Ginkgo Bioworks & Benjie Chen. Depositing organization: Ginkgo Bioworks.
Backbone
  Vector backbone: pTwist_CMV_Puro_6
  Backbone size w/o insert (bp): 6080
  Vector type: Mammalian Expression
  Selectable markers: Puromycin
Growth in bacteria
  Bacterial resistance: Ampicillin, 100 μg/mL
  Growth temperature: 37°C
  Growth strain: DH5alpha
  Copy number: High Copy
Gene/Insert
  Gene/Insert name: SARS-CoV-2 M (membrane) (alt names: membrane glycoprotein; M protein)
  Species: Severe acute respiratory syndrome coronavirus 2
  Insert size (bp): 662
  Mutation: wt
  Entrez Gene: M (a.k.a. GU280_gp05)
  Promoter: CMV
  Tag / fusion protein: Cleavable TEV;TapTag (C terminal on backbone)
  Cloning method: Unknown
Resource information
  A portion of this plasmid was derived from a plasmid made by: GinkgoBioworks
Depositor comments: NCBI reference sequence: YP_009724393.1
How to cite: pGBW-m4133798 was a gift from Ginkgo Bioworks & Benjie Chen (Addgene plasmid # 152910 ; http://n2t.net/addgene:152910 ; RRID:Addgene_152910)
